>Addgene plasmid #202658 | Silene_vulgaris _TyrRS_MitoTP_pK7FWG2 | addgene full sequence | sequence record 403509 | Addgene NGS Result
GAGCCGCGGGTTTCTGGAGTTTAATGAGCTAAGCACATACGTCAGAAACCATTATTGCGCGTTCAAAAGT
CGCCTAAGGTCACTATCAGCTAGCAAATATTTCTTGTCAAAAATGCTCCACTGACGTTCCATAAATTCCC
CTCGGTATCCAATTAGAGTCTCATATTCACTCTCAACTCGATCGAGGCATGATTGAACAAGATGGATTGC
ACGCAGGTTCTCCGGCCGCTTGGGTGGAGAGGCTATTCGGCTATGACTGGGCACAACAGACAATCGGCTG
CTCTGATGCCGCCGTGTTCCGGCTGTCAGCGCAGGGGCGCCCGGTTCTTTTTGTCAAGACCGACCTGTCC
GGTGCCCTGAATGAACTCCAAGACGAGGCAGCGCGGCTATCGTGGCTGGCCACGACGGGCGTTCCTTGCG
CAGCTGTGCTCGACGTTGTCACTGAAGCGGGAAGGGACTGGCTGCTATTGGGCGAAGTGCCGGGGCAGGA
TCTCCTGTCATCTCACCTTGCTCCTGCCGAGAAAGTATCCATCATGGCTGATGCAATGCGGCGGCTGCAT
ACGCTTGATCCGGCTACCTGCCCATTCGACCACCAAGCGAAACATCGCATCGAGCGAGCACGTACTCGGA
TGGAAGCCGGTCTTGTCGATCAGGATGATCTGGACGAAGAGCATCAGGGGCTCGCGCCAGCCGAACTGTT
CGCCAGGCTCAAGGCGCGGATGCCCGACGGCGAGGATCTCGTCGTGACCCACGGCGATGCCTGCTTGCCG
AATATCATGGTGGAAAATGGCCGCTTTTCTGGATTCATCGACTGTGGCCGGCTGGGTGTGGCGGACCGCT
ATCAGGACATAGCGTTGGCTACCCGTGATATTGCTGAAGAGCTTGGCGGCGAATGGGCTGACCGCTTCCT
CGTGCTTTACGGTATCGCCGCTCCCGATTCGCAGCGCATCGCCTTCTATCGCCTTCTTGACGAGTTCTTC
TGAGCGGGACTCTGGGGTTCGGACTCTAGCTAGAGTCAAGCAGATCGTTCAAACATTTGGCAATAAAGTT
TCTTAAGATTGAATCCTGTTGCCGGTCTTGCGATGATTATCATATAATTTCTGTTGAATTACGTTAAGCA
TGTAATAATTAACATGTAATGCATGACGTTATTTATGAGATGGGTTTTTATGATTAGAGTCCCGCAATTA
TACATTTAATACGCGATAGAAAACAAAATATAGCGCGCAAACTAGGATAAATTATCGCGCGCGGTGTCAT
CTATGTTACTAGATCGACCGGCATGCAAGCTGATAATTCAATTCGGCGTTAATTCAGTACATTAAAAACG
TCCGCAATGTGTTATTAAGTTGTCTAAGCGTCAATTTGTTTACACCACAATATATCCTGCCACCAGCCAG
CCAACAGCTCCCCGACCGGCAGCTCGGCACAAAATCACCACTCGATACAGGCAGCCCATCAGTCCGGGAC
GGCGTCAGCGGGAGAGCCGTTGTAAGGCGGCAGACTTTGCTCATGTTACCGATGCTATTCGGAAGAACGG
CAACTAAGCTGCCGGGTTTGAAACACGGATGATCTCGCGGAGGGTAGCATGTTGATTGTAACGATGACAG
AGCGTTGCTGCCTGTGATCAATTCGGGCACGAACCCAGTGGACATAAGCCTGTTCGGTTCGTAAGCTGTA
ATGCAAGTAGCGTATGCGCTCACGCAACTGGTCCAGAACCTTGACCGAACGCAGCGGTGGTAACGGCGCA
GTGGCGGTTTTCATGGCTTGTTATGACTGTTTTTTTGGGGTACAGTCTATGCCTCGGGCATCCAAGCAGC
AAGCGCGTTACGCCGTGGGTCGATGTTTGATGTTATGGAGCAGCAACGATGTTACGCAGCAGGGCAGTCG
CCCTAAAACAAAGTTAAACATCATGGGGGAAGCGGTGATCGCCGAAGTATCGACTCAACTATCAGAGGTA
GTTGGCGTCATCGAGCGCCATCTCGAACCGACGTTGCTGGCCGTACATTTGTACGGCTCCGCAGTGGATG
GCGGCCTGAAGCCACACAGTGATATTGATTTGCTGGTTACGGTGACCGTAAGGCTTGATGAAACAACGCG
GCGAGCTTTGATCAACGACCTTTTGGAAACTTCGGCTTCCCCTGGAGAGAGCGAGATTCTCCGCGCTGTA
GAAGTCACCATTGTTGTGCACGACGACATCATTCCGTGGCGTTATCCAGCTAAGCGCGAACTGCAATTTG
GAGAATGGCAGCGCAATGACATTCTTGCAGGTATCTTCGAGCCAGCCACGATCGACATTGATCTGGCTAT
CTTGCTGACAAAAGCAAGAGAACATAGCGTTGCCTTGGTAGGTCCAGCGGCGGAGGAACTCTTTGATCCG
GTTCCTGAACAGGATCTATTTGAGGCGCTAAATGAAACCTTAACGCTATGGAACTCGCCGCCCGACTGGG
CTGGCGATGAGCGAAATGTAGTGCTTACGTTGTCCCGCATTTGGTACAGCGCAGTAACCGGCAAAATCGC
GCCGAAGGATGTCGCTGCCGACTGGGCAATGGAGCGCCTGCCGGCCCAGTATCAGCCCGTCATACTTGAA
GCTAGACAGGCTTATCTTGGACAAGAAGAAGATCGCTTGGCCTCGCGCGCAGATCAGTTGGAAGAATTTG
TCCACTACGTGAAAGGCGAGATCACCAAGGTAGTCGGCAAATAATGTCTAGCTAGAAATTCGTTCAAGCC
GACGCCGCTTCGCGGCGCGGCTTAACTCAAGCGTTAGATGCACTAAGCACATAATTGCTCACAGCCAAAC
TATCAGGTCAAGTCTGCTTTTATTATTTTTAAGCGTGCATAATAAGCCCTACACAAATTGGGAGATATAT
CATGCATGACCAAAATCCCTTAACGTGAGTTTTCGTTCCACTGAGCGTCAGACCCCGTAGAAAAGATCAA
AGGATCTTCTTGAGATCCTTTTTTTCTGCGCGTAATCTGCTGCTTGCAAACAAAAAAACCACCGCTACCA
GCGGTGGTTTGTTTGCCGGATCAAGAGCTACCAACTCTTTTTCCGAAGGTAACTGGCTTCAGCAGAGCGC
AGATACCAAATACTGTCCTTCTAGTGTAGCCGTAGTTAGGCCACCACTTCAAGAACTCTGTAGCACCGCC
TACATACCTCGCTCTGCTAATCCTGTTACCAGTGGCTGCTGCCAGTGGCGATAAGTCGTGTCTTACCGGG
TTGGACTCAAGACGATAGTTACCGGATAAGGCGCAGCGGTCGGGCTGAACGGGGGGTTCGTGCACACAGC
CCAGCTTGGAGCGAACGACCTACACCGAACTGAGATACCTACAGCGTGAGCTATGAGAAAGCGCCACGCT
TCCCGAAGGGAGAAAGGCGGACAGGTATCCGGTAAGCGGCAGGGTCGGAACAGGAGAGCGCACGAGGGAG
CTTCCAGGGGGAAACGCCTGGTATCTTTATAGTCCTGTCGGGTTTCGCCACCTCTGACTTGAGCGTCGAT
TTTTGTGATGCTCGTCAGGGGGGCGGAGCCTATGGAAAAACGCCAGCAACGCGGCCTTTTTACGGTTCCT
GGCCTTTTGCTGGCCTTTTGCTCACATGTTCTTTCCTGCGTTATCCCCTGATTCTGTGGATAACCGTATT
ACCGCCTTTGAGTGAGCTGATACCGCTCGCCGCAGCCGAACGACCGAGCGCAGCGAGTCAGTGAGCGAGG
AAGCGGAAGAGCGCCTGATGCGGTATTTTCTCCTTACGCATCTGTGCGGTATTTCACACCGCATATGGTG
CACTCTCAGTACAATCTGCTCTGATGCCGCATAGTTAAGCCAGTATACACTCCGCTATCGCTACGTGACT
GGGTCATGGCTGCGCCCCGACACCCGCCAACACCCGCTGACGCGCCCTGACGGGCTTGTCTGCTCCCGGC
ATCCGCTTACAGACAAGCTGTGACCGTCTCCGGGAGCTGCATGTGTCAGAGGTTTTCACCGTCATCACCG
AAACGCGCGAGGCAGGGTGCCTTGATGTGGGCGCCGGCGGTCGAGTGGCGACGGCGCGGCTTGTCCGCGC
CCTGGTAGATTGCCTGGCCGTAGGCCAGCCATTTTTGAGCGGCCAGCGGCCGCGATAGGCCGACGCGAAG
CGGCGGGGCGTAGGGAGCGCAGCGACCGAAGGGTAGGCGCTTTTTGCAGCTCTTCGGCTGTGCGCTGGCC
AGACAGTTATGCACAGGCCAGGCGGGTTTTAAGAGTTTTAATAAGTTTTAAAGAGTTTTAGGCGGAAAAA
TCGCCTTTTTTCTCTTTTATATCAGTCACTTACATGTGTGACCGGTTCCCAATGTACGGCTTTGGGTTCC
CAATGTACGGGTTCCGGTTCCCAATGTACGGCTTTGGGTTCCCAATGTACGTGCTATCCACAGGAAAGAG
ACCTTTTCGACCTTTTTCCCCTGCTAGGGCAATTTGCCCTAGCATCTGCTCCGTACATTAGGAACCGGCG
GATGCTTCGCCCTCGATCAGGTTGCGGTAGCGCATGACTAGGATCGGGCCAGCCTGCCCCGCCTCCTCCT
TCAAATCGTACTCCGGCAGGTCATTTGACCCGATCAGCTTGCGCACGGTGAAACAGAACTTCTTGAACTC
TCCGGCGCTGCCACTGCGTTCGTAGATCGTCTTGAACAACCATCTGGCTTCTGCCTTGCCTGCGGCGCGG
CGTGCCAGGCGGTAGAGAAAACGGCCGATGCCGGGATCGATCAAAAAGTAATCGGGGTGAACCGTCAGCA
CGTCCGGGTTCTTGCCTTCTGTGATCTCGCGGTACATCCAATCAGCTAGCTCGATCTCGATGTACTCCGG
CCGCCCGGTTTCGCTCTTTACGATCTTGTAGCGGCTAATCAAGGCTTCACCCTCGGATACCGTCACCAGG
CGGCCGTTCTTGGCCTTCTTCGTACGCTGCATGGCAACGTGCGTGGTGTTTAACCGAATGCAGGTTTCTA
CCAGGTCGTCTTTCTGCTTTCCGCCATCGGCTCGCCGGCAGAACTTGAGTACGTCCGCAACGTGTGGACG
GAACACGCGGCCGGGCTTGTCTCCCTTCCCTTCCCGGTATCGGTTCATGGATTCGGTTAGATGGGAAACC
GCCATCAGTACCAGGTCGTAATCCCACACACTGGCCATGCCGGCCGGCCCTGCGGAAACCTCTACGTGCC
CGTCTGGAAGCTCGTAGCGGATCACCTCGCCAGCTCGTCGGTCACGCTTCGACAGACGGAAAACGGCCAC
GTCCATGATGCTGCGACTATCGCGGGTGCCCACGTCATAGAGCATCGGAACGAAAAAATCTGGTTGCTCG
TCGCCCTTGGGCGGCTTCCTAATCGACGGCGCACCGGCTGCCGGCGGTTGCCGGGATTCTTTGCGGATTC
GATCAGCGGCCGCTTGCCACGATTCACCGGGGCGTGCTTCTGCCTCGATGCGTTGCCGCTGGGCGGCCTG
CGCGGCCTTCAACTTCTCCACCAGGTCATCACCCAGCGCCGCGCCGATTTGTACCGGGCCGGATGGTTTG
CGACCGCTCACGCCGATTCCTCGGGCTTGGGGGTTCCAGTGCCATTGCAGGGCCGGCAGACAACCCAGCC
GCTTACGCCTGGCCAACCGCCCGTTCCTCCACACATGGGGCATTCCACGGCGTCGGTGCCTGGTTGTTCT
TGATTTTCCATGCCGCCTCCTTTAGCCGCTAAAATTCATCTACTCATTTATTCATTTGCTCATTTACTCT
GGTAGCTGCGCGATGTATTCAGATAGCAGCTCGGTAATGGTCTTGCCTTGGCGTACCGCGTACATCTTCA
GCTTGGTGTGATCCTCCGCCGGCAACTGAAAGTTGACCCGCTTCATGGCTGGCGTGTCTGCCAGGCTGGC
CAACGTTGCAGCCTTGCTGCTGCGTGCGCTCGGACGGCCGGCACTTAGCGTGTTTGTGCTTTTGCTCATT
TTCTCTTTACCTCATTAACTCAAATGAGTTTTGATTTAATTTCAGCGGCCAGCGCCTGGACCTCGCGGGC
AGCGTCGCCCTCGGGTTCTGATTCAAGAACGGTTGTGCCGGCGGCGGCAGTGCCTGGGTAGCTCACGCGC
TGCGTGATACGGGACTCAAGAATGGGCAGCTCGTACCCGGCCAGCGCCTCGGCAACCTCACCGCCGATGC
GCGTGCCTTTGATCGCCCGCGACACGACAAAGGCCGCTTGTAGCCTTCCATCCGTGACCTCAATGCGCTG
CTTAACCAGCTCCACCAGGTCGGCGGTGGCCCATATGTCGTAAGGGCTTGGCTGCACCGGAATCAGCACG
AAGTCGGCTGCCTTGATCGCGGACACAGCCAAGTCCGCCGCCTGGGGCGCTCCGTCGATCACTACGAAGT
CGCGCCGGCCGATGGCCTTCACGTCGCGGTCAATCGTCGGGCGGTCGATGCCGACAACGGTTAGCGGTTG
ATCTTCCCGCACGGCCGCCCAATCGCGGGCACTGCCCTGGGGATCGGAATCGACTAACAGAACATCGGCC
CCGGCGAGTTGCAGGGCGCGGGCTAGATGGGTTGCGATGGTCGTCTTGCCTGACCCGCCTTTCTGGTTAA
GTACAGCGATAACCTTCATGCGTTCCCCTTGCGTATTTGTTTATTTACTCATCGCATCATATACGCAGCG
ACCGCATGACGCAAGCTGTTTTACTCAAATACACATCACCTTTTTAGACGGCGGCGCTCGGTTTCTTCAG
CGGCCAAGCTGGCCGGCCAGGCCGCCAGCTTGGCATCAGACAAACCGGCCAGGATTTCATGCAGCCGCAC
GGTTGAGACGTGCGCGGGCGGCTCGAACACGTACCCGGCCGCGATCATCTCCGCCTCGATCTCTTCGGTA
ATGAAAAACGGTTCGTCCTGGCCGTCCTGGTGCGGTTTCATGCTTGTTCCTCTTGGCGTTCATTCTCGGC
GGCCGCCAGGGCGTCGGCCTCGGTCAATGCGTCCTCACGGAAGGCACCGCGCCGCCTGGCCTCGGTGGGC
GTCACTTCCTCGCTGCGCTCAAGTGCGCGGTACAGGGTCGAGCGATGCACGCCAAGCAGTGCAGCCGCCT
CTTTCACGGTGCGGCCTTCCTGGTCGATCAGCTCGCGGGCGTGCGCGATCTGTGCCGGGGTGAGGGTAGG
GCGGGGGCCAAACTTCACGCCTCGGGCCTTGGCGGCCTCGCGCCCGCTCCGGGTGCGGTCGATGATTAGG
GAACGCTCGAACTCGGCAATGCCGGCGAACACGGTCAACACCATGCGGCCGGCCGGCGTGGTGGTGTCGG
CCCACGGCTCTGCCAGGCTACGCAGGCCCGCGCCGGCCTCCTGGATGCGCTCGGCAATGTCCAGTAGGTC
GCGGGTGCTGCGGGCCAGGCGGTCTAGCCTGGTCACTGTCACAACGTCGCCAGGGCGTAGGTGGTCAAGC
ATCCTGGCCAGCTCCGGGCGGTCGCGCCTGGTGCCGGTGATCTTCTCGGAAAACAGCTTGGTGCAGCCGG
CCGCGTGCAGTTCGGCCCGTTGGTTGGTCAAGTCCTGGTCGTCGGTGCTGACGCGGGCATAGCCCAGCAG
GCCAGCGGCGGCGCTCTTGTTCATGGCGTAATGTCTCCGGTTCTAGTCGCAAGTATTCTACTTTATGCGA
CTAAAACACGCGACAAGAAAACGCCAGGAAAAGGGCAGGGCGGCAGCCTGTCGCGTAACTTAGGACTTGT
GCGACATGTCGTTTTCAGAAGACGGCTGCACTGAACGTCAGAAGCCGACTGCACTATAGCAGCGGAGGGG
TTGGATCAAAGTACTTTAAAGTACTTTAAAGTACTTTAAAGTACTTTGATCCCGAGGGGAACCCTGTGGT
TGGCATGCACATACAAATGGACGAACGGATAAACCTTTTCACGCCCTTTTAAATATCCGATTATTCTAAT
AAACGCTCTTTTCTCTTAGGTTTACCCGCCAATATATCCTGTCAAACACTGATAGTTTAAACTGAAGGCG
GGAAACGACAATCTGATCCAAGCTCAAGCTAAGCTTGAGCTCTCCCATATGGTCGACTAGAGCCAAGCTG
ATCTCCTTTGCCCCGGAGATCACCATGGACGACTTTCTCTATCTCTACGATCTAGGAAGAAAGTTCGACG
GAGAAGGTGACGATACCATGTTCACCACCGATAATGAGAAGATTAGCCTCTTCAATTTCAGAAAGAATGC
TGACCCACAGATGGTTAGAGAGGCCTACGCGGCAGGTCTCATCAAGACGATCTACCCGAGTAATAATCTC
CAGGAGATCAAATACCTTCCCAAGAAGGTTAAAGATGCAGTCAAAAGATTCAGGACTAACTGCATCAAGA
ACACAGAGAAAGATATATTTCTCAAGATCAGAAGTACTATTCCAGTATGGACGATTCAAGGCTTGCTTCA
TAAACCAAGGCAAGTAATAGAGATTGGAGTCTCTAAGAAAGTAGTTCCTACTGAATCAAAGGCCATGGAG
TCAAAAATTCAGATCGAGGATCTAACAGAACTCGCCGTGAAGACTGGCGAACAGTTCATACAGAGTCTTT
TACGACTCAATGACAAGAAGAAAATCTTCGTCAACATGGTGGAGCACGACACTCTCGTCTACTCCAAGAA
TATCAAAGATACAGTCTCAGAAGACCAAAGGGCTATTGAGACTTTTCAACAAAGGGTAATATCGGGAAAC
CTCCTCGGATTCCATTGCCCAGCTATCTGTCACTTCATCAAAAGGACAGTAGAAAAGGAAGGTGGCACCT
ACAAATGCCATCATTGCGATAAAGGAAAGGCTATCGTTCAAGATGCCCCTGCCGACAGTGGTCCCAAAGA
TGGACCCCCACCCACGAGGAGCATCGTGGAAAAAGAAGACGTTCCAACCACGTCTTCAAAGCAAGTGGAT
TGATGTGATATCTCCACTGACGTAAGGGATGACGCACAATCCCACTATCCTTCGCAAGACCCTTCCTCTA
TATAAGGAAGTTCATTTCATTTGGAGAGGACTCCGGTATTTTTACAACAATTACCACAACAAAACAAACA
ACAAACAACATTACAATTTACTATTCTAGTCGACCTGCAGGCGGCCGCACTAGTGATATCACAAGTTTGT
ACAAAAAAGCAGGCTCCGCGGCCGCCCCCTTCACCATGAGAAGGTCAATAAGTCAGATTATTCATTTTAA
GAAAACCATTTATAAAACCCTAAACCATGTCCAATCGCCAAAAATAGCTCACTCCCAATTTATCCCTTTC
GCTCGTCTCTACCATTTTCCCCACACACAGATACAACAGTTACAGGCACCTTCAACCACAACAACAATGG
CAAAGGGTGGGCGCGCCGACCCAGCTTTCTTGTACAAAGTGGTGATATCAATGGTGAGCAAGGGCGAGGA
GCTGTTCACCGGGGTGGTGCCCATCCTGGTCGAGCTGGACGGCGACGTAAACGGCCACAAGTTCAGCGTG
TCCGGCGAGGGCGAGGGCGATGCCACCTACGGCAAGCTGACCCTGAAGTTCATCTGCACCACCGGCAAGC
TGCCCGTGCCCTGGCCCACCCTCGTGACCACCCTGACCTACGGCGTGCAGTGCTTCAGCCGCTACCCCGA
CCACATGAAGCAGCACGACTTCTTCAAGTCCGCCATGCCCGAAGGCTACGTCCAGGAGCGCACCATCTTC
TTCAAGGACGACGGCAACTACAAGACCCGCGCCGAGGTGAAGTTCGAGGGCGACACCCTGGTGAACCGCA
TCGAGCTGAAGGGCATCGACTTCAAGGAGGACGGCAACATCCTGGGGCACAAGCTGGAGTACAACTACAA
CAGCCACAACGTCTATATCATGGCCGACAAGCAGAAGAACGGCATCAAGGTGAACTTCAAGATCCGCCAC
AACATCGAGGACGGCAGCGTGCAGCTCGCCGACCACTACCAGCAGAACACCCCCATCGGCGACGGCCCCG
TGCTGCTGCCCGACAACCACTACCTGAGCACCCAGTCCGCCCTGAGCAAAGACCCCAACGAGAAGCGCGA
TCACATGGTCCTGCTGGAGTTCGTGACCGCCGCCGGGATCACTCTCGGCATGGACGAGCTGTACAAGTAA
CCGCGGCCATGCTAGAGTCCGCAAAAATCACCAGTCTCTCTCTACAAATCTATCTCTCTCTATTTTTCTC
CAGAATAATGTGTGAGTAGTTCCCAGATAAGGGAATTAGGGTTCTTATAGGGTTTCGCTCATGTGTTGAG
CATATAAGAAACCCTTAGTATGTATTTGTATTTGTAAAATACTTCTATCAATAAAATTTCTAATTCCTAA
AACCAAAATCCAGTGACCTGCAGGCATGCGACGTCGGGCCCTCTAGAGGATCCCCGGGTACCGCGAATTA
TCGATCATGAGCGGAGAATTAAGGGAGTCACGTTATGACCCCCGCCGATGACGCGGGACAAGCCGTTTTA
CGTTTGGAACTGACAGAACCGCAACGTTGAAGGAGCCACT
Features (pLannotate 1.2.2; 23 found; start..end, strand, type, name):
    189..980     +  CDS            neo: KKA2_KLEPN - Also known as kan, nptII. Experimental evidence at protein level: Swiss-Prot protein existence level 1. Resistance to kanamycin, neomycin, paromomycin, ribostamycin, butirosin and gentamicin B. From Klebsiella pneumoniae.
   1023..1275    +  terminator     NOS terminator: nopaline synthase terminator and poly(A) signal
   1368..1392    -  misc_feature   LB T-DNA repeat: left border repeat from nopaline C58 T-DNA
   1651..1674    +  promoter       Pc promoter (fragment): intI1 (promoter lies within the coding sequence); class 1 integron promoter
   1850..1906    +  CDS            GmR (fragment): gentamycin acetyltransferase; aacC1; confers resistance to gentamycin
   1917..2704    +  CDS            SmR (fragment): aminoglycoside adenylyltransferase (Murphy, 1985); aadA; confers resistance to spectinomycin and streptomycin
   2950..3538    +  rep_origin     ori: high-copy-number ColE1/pMB1/pBR322/pUC origin of replication
   3724..3864    -  misc_feature   bom: basis of mobility region from pBR322
   3966..4005    -  CDS            rop (fragment): Rop protein, which maintains plasmids at low copy number; rop
   4208..4402    -  rep_origin     pVS1 oriV: origin of replication for the Pseudomonas plasmid pVS1 (Heeb et al., 2000)
   4468..5541    -  CDS            pVS1 RepA: replication protein from the Pseudomonas plasmid pVS1 (Heeb et al., 2000)
   5970..6599    -  CDS            pVS1 StaA: stability protein from the Pseudomonas plasmid pVS1 (Heeb et al., 2000)
   7159..7560    -  CDS            Y4CG_SINFN (fragment): Protein inferred from homology: Swiss-Prot protein existence level 3. From Sinorhizobium fredii (strain NBRC 101917 / NGR234).
   7930..7954    -  misc_feature   RB T-DNA repeat: right border repeat from nopaline C58 T-DNA
   8647..8991    +  promoter       CaMV 35S promoter: strong constitutive promoter from cauliflower mosaic virus
   8944..8990    +  promoter       minimal CaMV 35S promoter: minimal 35S promoter from cauliflower mosaic virus
   9023..9048    +  misc_feature   TMV Ω (fragment): translational enhancer from the tobacco mosaic virus 5'-leader sequence (Gallie et al., 1988)
   9091..9115    +  protein_bind   attB1: mutant version of attB; recombination site for the Gateway® BP reaction BP Clonase™
   9329..9353    -  protein_bind   attB2: mutant version of attB; recombination site for the Gateway® BP reaction BP Clonase™
   9361..10080   +  CDS            EGFP: the original enhanced GFP (Yang et al., 1996) mammalian codon-optimized
  10145..10304   +  polyA_signal   CaMV poly(A) signal (fragment): cauliflower mosaic virus polyadenylation signal
  10331..10353   -  misc_feature   MCS (fragment): pUC18/19 multiple cloning site
  10446..155     +  promoter       NOS promoter (across the origin): nopaline synthase promoter
