[The description below was written by a language model from this plasmid's Addgene catalogue record and pLannotate feature annotations shown in this document.]
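Description:
Silene_vulgaris_TyrRS_MitoTP_pK7FWG2 is a plant expression construct built in the Gateway-compatible binary T-DNA vector pK7FWG2, which is designed for C-terminal GFP fusions. The backbone carries a high-copy ColE1/pMB1-type origin with the pBR322 bom region for propagation in E. coli, plus the pVS1 oriV, RepA and StaA functions that normally allow stable maintenance in Agrobacterium. Bacterial selection is by spectinomycin through the aadA (SmR) gene. Nopaline-type left and right border repeats delimit the T-DNA. Within them sits a plant selectable marker consisting of the NOS promoter, the nptII (neo) kanamycin-resistance coding sequence and the NOS terminator.

The payload is a short insert of roughly 200 bp lying between attB1 and attB2, the sites left by Gateway recombination. It encodes the N-terminal transit peptide of the Silene vulgaris cytosolic tyrosyl-tRNA synthetase (TyrRS), which is predicted to have been re-targeted to mitochondria. The insert sits directly upstream of EGFP, so the peptide is fused to the N-terminus of the reporter. Expression is driven by the constitutive CaMV 35S promoter, followed by a fragment of the TMV omega translational enhancer, and ends at a CaMV poly(A) signal.

The stated purpose is to determine where this transit peptide directs GFP in Nicotiana benthamiana. The binary vector architecture is consistent with Agrobacterium-mediated delivery, although the record does not describe the delivery method. The fluorescence pattern then shows whether the presequence is sufficient for organellar import, supporting work on how aminoacyl-tRNA synthetase localization has changed in plants that have lost many mitochondrial tRNA genes.
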