Addgene plasmid #202658: Silene_vulgaris _TyrRS_MitoTP_pK7FWG2
Purpose: Determine where transit peptide targets GFP in N. benthamiana
Depositing lab: Daniel Sloan. Depositing organization: Colorado State University, Fort Collins. Publication: Rewiring of Aminoacyl-tRNA Synthetase Localization and Interactions in Plants With Extensive Mitochondrial tRNA Gene Loss. Warren JM, Broz AK, Martinez-Hottovy A, Elowsky C, Christensen AC, Sloan DB. Mol Biol Evol. 2023 Jul 5;40(7):msad163. doi: 10.1093/molbev/msad163. PubMed 37463427.
Backbone
  Vector backbone: pK7FWG2
  Vector type: Plant Expression
Growth in bacteria
  Bacterial resistance: Spectinomycin, 50 μg/mL
  Growth temperature: 37°C
  Growth strain: DH5alpha
  Copy number: High Copy
Gene/Insert
  Gene/Insert name: N-terminal transit peptide from Silene vulgaris cytosolic TyrRS predicted to be re-targeted to mitochondria
  Species: Silene vulgaris
  Tag / fusion protein: Green Florescent Protien (C terminal on insert)
  Cloning method: Gateway Cloning
Terms and licenses: Academic/Nonprofit Terms; Industry Terms: Not Available to Industry
How to cite: Silene_vulgaris _TyrRS_MitoTP_pK7FWG2 was a gift from Daniel Sloan (Addgene plasmid # 202658 ; http://n2t.net/addgene:202658 ; RRID:Addgene_202658)
